>Addgene plasmid #192991 | HyWnt3-ΔRep-D4:Luc | addgene full sequence | sequence record 385729 | Addgene NGS Result
AGGTACCGAGTTGAAGAGCAAGAAAACGAATGATTGTAAATTGTACATGTCGATTGTGAAAATTGACTAT
AAATAATTATTAAAAATGTAGATTTTATGTGCGAGGAAAACATGAAGACCATAGAAAACTCCAAAGCACT
GATGTTCACTGAAAAAACTAGATAAATAAAACGATTTTAACTAAGAGGAACAGTAAAAAGATGCAACTTA
GCTAAATGATGAGTAACGCGAAATAGAGTTTTGGTTGATGGAAAAAATATCGATCGCTAACTTGAACAGC
GAACATGTAGTTTTTGTTGCTACTGGATACCAAACCATGGTAATAATGCTATCCTTTTTTTTAATTTTAA
TTTTGACTATTTTTTTAAATCTTAAGCCCGCGCTCTCCATCGGTAAAAAAGAAGACAATGGCAACCCTAA
ATTAATGTATGTATGTAAAAGGTCATCATATATTAACATATTATAATAAAATATTATTTATGTTTTAATA
CTATTTCTTATATTTTTTGATTTTCATAAAAAATGATTTGTTTTTTATAGACTACTATTATTATCATATT
ATTTTTATATTTCATTTTTATGTTTTTATTACTAATATAACTATTATTAATCTAAAACAGTGGAATAAAC
ATTTAGAATATTGTTGACTTCATATTCGCCTAAAAAGCATATGTTTACATTTTTTATTAAGTAATTATCT
TTGTTTGGCATTTAATAATATTAAAAAGTATTCGTCACCAAAACTCTGCTTTTTCAAATTTATAAATTTA
TGTTAACGTTAAAACAATGCATCAATGCATTGAACGTTTTTTTAATGGAAAAATTAACAATTTTACTATC
TTTATAAGTTTGTTTAGTTTCAAGTTTTATATAATGTAGCTTGAGTGTAAAAATATTATTTGAGTCTAAC
AATAAATCTAAAATAACTTTTTGTTGATGCTAGATTTTATACATCTTTAACAGCTATGGCGCCAAAAGAG
ACAGCGGGTGTTTTATTGAGCTACGCAGTTATTGTTTTTTTAAATTCAGTCTTTATCAAATGTTAACAAA
TAAAAATCCTGATTGCATCCCAATCAGCTCATTTGGAATATGTTATGACCAACCAAATTGTTGGCAAAGT
AGTTGTAAATTATGATGTCATCTTCTTATAGGAAAATGACATCAGTAAATAATCGTCAGAAAAAAACGTC
AGAAAACAAGTGACGTATTATAATTTTGTTTATAATATACATATATATATATAAAACTCATCGATGACAA
AACAATGACCAATAAAATATTCCTTTGATAGAGTCTCCTAATATGTTATCTTGGTAATTTGTACAATTAT
TTTATTAAATGTTTATCAATTAATGATAAATTTAAACTTATAGAGATATTTGCAATGTTGATAAAAAAGA
TGTCGATAACATATTAACGAAATAGTATATGAATATAAACATATAATATTATCATATATATTATGCACAT
CAAGTTTTATGTTTACTGACGTTTCCCTGCCTTCTAACTCCTACCTGCACAAAAAGCTTGAACTTTTATA
TTTTTTAATTAGTATAAGCAAATAGACGTCTTAAAGTTAAATCGATACTTCTTTAAAATCTTTACAAACA
TTACCATGTGAAATATTTGGCTTAATATATCAGAACAGCTATATCAATTTCACTGTAATTTTATCGCACT
GTGCTTATTATTAGATATTCAATAACCCATTGTGAAAAGGCTTAAACCCGTTTTTACTTTGTTGCTTTAA
AGGTTTGATTTAACTAACCGAAAAAGTTAAACAGGTCATTAAAGTTAACTTTTGTCAAAGCGGTATCCCT
ATTCCAAAAGTTTCAACGTAACCGTGTCAATTCTTTACATAGCAAATAGAAAGGGTCACCGATTAAAGAA
AATAATAAAAGGATTCACACGTGCTAATCGTGCGCTTTAAAGATGACTGATTGTTTCTAACTTTATTTGA
CTCGAGATCTGCGATCTAAGTAAGCTTGGCATTCCGGTACTGTTGGTAAAGCCACCATGGAAGACGCCAA
AAACATAAAGAAAGGCCCGGCGCCATTCTATCCGCTGGAAGATGGAACCGCTGGAGAGCAACTGCATAAG
GCTATGAAGAGATACGCCCTGGTTCCTGGAACAATTGCTTTTACAGATGCACATATCGAGGTGGACATCA
CTTACGCTGAGTACTTCGAAATGTCCGTTCGGTTGGCAGAAGCTATGAAACGATATGGGCTGAATACAAA
TCACAGAATCGTCGTATGCAGTGAAAACTCTCTTCAATTCTTTATGCCGGTGTTGGGCGCGTTATTTATC
GGAGTTGCAGTTGCGCCCGCGAACGACATTTATAATGAACGTGAATTGCTCAACAGTATGGGCATTTCGC
AGCCTACCGTGGTGTTCGTTTCCAAAAAGGGGTTGCAAAAAATTTTGAACGTGCAAAAAAAGCTCCCAAT
CATCCAAAAAATTATTATCATGGATTCTAAAACGGATTACCAGGGATTTCAGTCGATGTACACGTTCGTC
ACATCTCATCTACCTCCCGGTTTTAATGAATACGATTTTGTGCCAGAGTCCTTCGATAGGGACAAGACAA
TTGCACTGATCATGAACTCCTCTGGATCTACTGGTCTGCCTAAAGGTGTCGCTCTGCCTCATAGAACTGC
CTGCGTGAGATTCTCGCATGCCAGAGATCCTATTTTTGGCAATCAAATCATTCCGGATACTGCGATTTTA
AGTGTTGTTCCATTCCATCACGGTTTTGGAATGTTTACTACACTCGGATATTTGATATGTGGATTTCGAG
TCGTCTTAATGTATAGATTTGAAGAAGAGCTGTTTCTGAGGAGCCTTCAGGATTACAAGATTCAAAGTGC
GCTGCTGGTGCCAACCCTATTCTCCTTCTTCGCCAAAAGCACTCTGATTGACAAATACGATTTATCTAAT
TTACACGAAATTGCTTCTGGTGGCGCTCCCCTCTCTAAGGAAGTCGGGGAAGCGGTTGCCAAGAGGTTCC
ATCTGCCAGGTATCAGGCAAGGATATGGGCTCACTGAGACTACATCAGCTATTCTGATTACACCCGAGGG
GGATGATAAACCGGGCGCGGTCGGTAAAGTTGTTCCATTTTTTGAAGCGAAGGTTGTGGATCTGGATACC
GGGAAAACGCTGGGCGTTAATCAAAGAGGCGAACTGTGTGTGAGAGGTCCTATGATTATGTCCGGTTATG
TAAACAATCCGGAAGCGACCAACGCCTTGATTGACAAGGATGGATGGCTACATTCTGGAGACATAGCTTA
CTGGGACGAAGACGAACACTTCTTCATCGTTGACCGCCTGAAGTCTCTGATTAAGTACAAAGGCTATCAG
GTGGCTCCCGCTGAATTGGAATCCATCTTGCTCCAACACCCCAACATCTTCGACGCAGGTGTCGCAGGTC
TTCCCGACGATGACGCCGGTGAACTTCCCGCCGCCGTTGTTGTTTTGGAGCACGGAAAGACGATGACGGA
AAAAGAGATCGTGGATTACGTCGCCAGTCAAGTAACAACCGCGAAAAAGTTGCGCGGAGGAGTTGTGTTT
GTGGACGAAGTACCGAAAGGTCTTACCGGAAAACTCGACGCAAGAAAAATCAGAGAGATCCTCATAAAGG
CCAAGAAGGGCGGAAAGATCGCCGTGTAATTCTAGAGTCGGGGCGGCCGGCCGCTTCGAGCAGACATGAT
AAGATACATTGATGAGTTTGGACAAACCACAACTAGAATGCAGTGAAAAAAATGCTTTATTTGTGAAATT
TGTGATGCTATTGCTTTATTTGTAACCATTATAAGCTGCAATAAACAAGTTAACAACAACAATTGCATTC
ATTTTATGTTTCAGGTTCAGGGGGAGGTGTGGGAGGTTTTTTAAAGCAAGTAAAACCTCTACAAATGTGG
TAAAATCGATAAGGATCCGTCGACCGATGCCCTTGAGAGCCTTCAACCCAGTCAGCTCCTTCCGGTGGGC
GCGGGGCATGACTATCGTCGCCGCACTTATGACTGTCTTCTTTATCATGCAACTCGTAGGACAGGTGCCG
GCAGCGCTCTTCCGCTTCCTCGCTCACTGACTCGCTGCGCTCGGTCGTTCGGCTGCGGCGAGCGGTATCA
GCTCACTCAAAGGCGGTAATACGGTTATCCACAGAATCAGGGGATAACGCAGGAAAGAACATGTGAGCAA
AAGGCCAGCAAAAGGCCAGGAACCGTAAAAAGGCCGCGTTGCTGGCGTTTTTCCATAGGCTCCGCCCCCC
TGACGAGCATCACAAAAATCGACGCTCAAGTCAGAGGTGGCGAAACCCGACAGGACTATAAAGATACCAG
GCGTTTCCCCCTGGAAGCTCCCTCGTGCGCTCTCCTGTTCCGACCCTGCCGCTTACCGGATACCTGTCCG
CCTTTCTCCCTTCGGGAAGCGTGGCGCTTTCTCATAGCTCACGCTGTAGGTATCTCAGTTCGGTGTAGGT
CGTTCGCTCCAAGCTGGGCTGTGTGCACGAACCCCCCGTTCAGCCCGACCGCTGCGCCTTATCCGGTAAC
TATCGTCTTGAGTCCAACCCGGTAAGACACGACTTATCGCCACTGGCAGCAGCCACTGGTAACAGGATTA
GCAGAGCGAGGTATGTAGGCGGTGCTACAGAGTTCTTGAAGTGGTGGCCTAACTACGGCTACACTAGAAG
AACAGTATTTGGTATCTGCGCTCTGCTGAAGCCAGTTACCTTCGGAAAAAGAGTTGGTAGCTCTTGATCC
GGCAAACAAACCACCGCTGGTAGCGGTGGTTTTTTTGTTTGCAAGCAGCAGATTACGCGCAGAAAAAAAG
GATCTCAAGAAGATCCTTTGATCTTTTCTACGGGGTCTGACGCTCAGTGGAACGAAAACTCACGTTAAGG
GATTTTGGTCATGAGATTATCAAAAAGGATCTTCACCTAGATCCTTTTAAATTAAAAATGAAGTTTTAAA
TCAATCTAAAGTATATATGAGTAAACTTGGTCTGACAGTTACCAATGCTTAATCAGTGAGGCACCTATCT
CAGCGATCTGTCTATTTCGTTCATCCATAGTTGCCTGACTCCCCGTCGTGTAGATAACTACGATACGGGA
GGGCTTACCATCTGGCCCCAGTGCTGCAATGATACCGCGAGACCCACGCTCACCGGCTCCAGATTTATCA
GCAATAAACCAGCCAGCCGGAAGGGCCGAGCGCAGAAGTGGTCCTGCAACTTTATCCGCCTCCATCCAGT
CTATTAATTGTTGCCGGGAAGCTAGAGTAAGTAGTTCGCCAGTTAATAGTTTGCGCAACGTTGTTGCCAT
TGCTACAGGCATCGTGGTGTCACGCTCGTCGTTTGGTATGGCTTCATTCAGCTCCGGTTCCCAACGATCA
AGGCGAGTTACATGATCCCCCATGTTGTGCAAAAAAGCGGTTAGCTCCTTCGGTCCTCCGATCGTTGTCA
GAAGTAAGTTGGCCGCAGTGTTATCACTCATGGTTATGGCAGCACTGCATAATTCTCTTACTGTCATGCC
ATCCGTAAGATGCTTTTCTGTGACTGGTGAGTACTCAACCAAGTCATTCTGAGAATAGTGTATGCGGCGA
CCGAGTTGCTCTTGCCCGGCGTCAATACGGGATAATACCGCGCCACATAGCAGAACTTTAAAAGTGCTCA
TCATTGGAAAACGTTCTTCGGGGCGAAAACTCTCAAGGATCTTACCGCTGTTGAGATCCAGTTCGATGTA
ACCCACTCGTGCACCCAACTGATCTTCAGCATCTTTTACTTTCACCAGCGTTTCTGGGTGAGCAAAAACA
GGAAGGCAAAATGCCGCAAAAAAGGGAATAAGGGCGACACGGAAATGTTGAATACTCATACTCTTCCTTT
TTCAATATTATTGAAGCATTTATCAGGGTTATTGTCTCATGAGCGGATACATATTTGAATGTATTTAGAA
AAATAAACAAATAGGGGTTCCGCGCACATTTCCCCGAAAAGTGCCACCTG
[124 nt withheld, positions 6001-6124]
C
[91 nt withheld, positions 6126-6216]
A
[49 nt withheld, positions 6218-6266]
CCTTTGACGTTGGAGTCCACGTTCTTT
[37 nt withheld, positions 6294-6330]
ACCCTATCTCGGTCTATTCTTTTGATTTATAAGGGATTTTGCCGATTTCGGCCTATTGGTTAAAAAATGA
GCTGATTTAACAAAAATTTAACGCGAATTTTAACAAAATATTAACGCTTACAATTTGCCATTCGCCATTC
AGGCTGCGCAACTGTTGGGAAGGGCGATCGGTGCGGGCCTCTTCGCTATTACGCCAGCCCAAGCTACCAT
GATAAGTAAGTAATATTAAGGTACGGGAGGTACTTGGAGCGGCCGCAATAAAATATCTTTATTTTCATTA
CATCTGTGTGTTGGTTTTTTGTGTGAATCGATAGTACTAACATACGCTCTCCATCAAAACAAAACGAAAC
AAAACAAACTAGCAAAATAGGCTGTCCCCAGTGCAAGTGCAGGTGCCAGAACATTTCTCTATCGAT
Features (pLannotate 1.2.2; 11 found; start..end, strand, type, name):
   2017..3669    +  CDS            luciferase: firefly luciferase; luc+; enhanced luc+ version of the luciferase gene
   3710..3831    -  polyA_signal   SV40 poly(A) signal: SV40 polyadenylation signal
   3854..3922    -  CDS            large T antigen (fragment): large T antigen from SV40 (simian virus 40)
   3938..4070    +  CDS            TcR (fragment): tetracycline efflux protein; tet; confers resistance to tetracycline
   4250..4838    -  rep_origin     ori: high-copy-number ColE1/pMB1/pBR322/pUC origin of replication
   5009..5869    -  CDS            AmpR: β-lactamase; bla; confers resistance to ampicillin, carbenicillin, and related antibiotics
   5870..5974    -  promoter       AmpR promoter: bla
   6001..6429    +  rep_origin     f1 ori (sequence partly withheld): f1 bacteriophage origin of replication; arrow indicates direction of (+) strand synthesis
   6461..6528    -  CDS            lacZα (fragment): LacZα fragment of β-galactosidase; lacZ fragment
   6587..6635    +  polyA_signal   poly(A) signal: synthetic polyadenylation signal
   6649..6740    +  misc_feature   pause site: RNA polymerase II transcriptional pause signal from the human α2 globin gene
