[The description below was written by a language model from this plasmid's Addgene catalogue record and pLannotate feature annotations shown in this document.]
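Description:
HyWnt3-ΔRep-D4:Luc is a firefly luciferase reporter plasmid built on the pGL3 backbone and catalogued as a mammalian expression vector. It is designed to measure the transcriptional activity of a mutated version of the Hydra Wnt3 promoter. The plasmid is maintained in E. coli at high copy through a ColE1/pUC-type origin and selected with ampicillin via the β-lactamase gene and its bla promoter. An f1 phage origin is also present, allowing single-stranded DNA production. The short hits to SV40 large T antigen, TcR and lacZα in the feature table are only fragments, most likely backbone remnants rather than functional genes.

The insert is a 1,953 bp Hydra Wnt3 promoter fragment carrying a partial deletion (D4) of the Wnt3 repressor element. The automated annotation does not label this fragment, but the roughly 2 kb unannotated stretch immediately upstream of the luc+ coding sequence is consistent with its size and expected position. The cloning sites are not recorded. Luciferase transcripts are terminated by the SV40 polyadenylation signal downstream of the reporter. Upstream of the promoter insert, a synthetic poly(A) signal and an RNA polymerase II pause site from the human α2 globin gene block read-through transcription from the backbone, so that luciferase output reflects the inserted promoter alone.

The stated purpose is to test Hydra Wnt3 promoter activity when part of the repressor element is removed. Its name suggests that it belongs to a series of deletion constructs, which would allow luciferase readings to be compared in order to map the sequences that restrain Wnt3 transcription.
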