Addgene plasmid #192991: HyWnt3-ΔRep-D4:Luc
Purpose: Plasmid to test the Hydra Wnt3 promoter activity (partial deletion of the repressor element-D4)
Depositing lab: Brigitte Galliot. Depositing organization: University of Geneva. Publication: An evolutionarily-conserved Wnt3/beta-catenin/Sp5 feedback loop restricts head organizer activity in Hydra. Vogg MC, Beccari L, Iglesias Olle L, Rampon C, Vriz S, Perruchoud C, Wenger Y, Galliot B. Nat Commun. 2019 Jan 18;10(1):312. doi: 10.1038/s41467-018-08242-2. PubMed 30659200.
Backbone
  Vector backbone: pGL3
  Vector type: Mammalian Expression
Growth in bacteria
  Bacterial resistance: Ampicillin, 100 μg/mL
  Growth temperature: 37°C
  Growth strain: DH5alpha
  Copy number: High Copy
Gene/Insert
  Gene/Insert name: Hydra Wnt3 promoter
  Species: Hydra
  Insert size (bp): 1953
  Mutation: partial deletion of the Wnt3 repressor element-D4
  Cloning method: Restriction Enzyme; 5′ cloning site Unknown (unknown if destroyed); 3′ cloning site Unknown (unknown if destroyed)
Terms and licenses: Academic/Nonprofit Terms; Industry Terms: Not Available to Industry
How to cite: HyWnt3-ΔRep-D4:Luc was a gift from Brigitte Galliot (Addgene plasmid # 192991 ; http://n2t.net/addgene:192991 ; RRID:Addgene_192991)
